Addgene plasmid #188001: GBH-R-cmlc2BFP.1
Purpose: Cloning vector for conditional, intronic, targeted integration of a genebreak cassette optimized for zebrafish
Depositing lab: Karl Clark. Depositing organization: Mayo Foundation for Medical Education and Research.
Backbone
  Vector backbone: pKTol2-SE
  Backbone manufacturer: K.Clark
  Backbone size w/o insert (bp): 7200
  Vector type: Targetable insertional mutagen and reporter system
Growth in bacteria
  Bacterial resistance: Kanamycin, 50 μg/mL
  Growth temperature: 37°C
  Growth strain: DH5alpha
  Copy number: High Copy
Gene/Insert
  Gene/Insert name: Targeted mRFP protein trap; secondary marker cmlc2 BFP
  Species: D. rerio (zebrafish)
  Promoter: Endogenuous Promoter; cmlc2 promotor
  Cloning method: Restriction Enzyme; 5′ cloning site BfuaI (unknown if destroyed); 3′ cloning site BspQI (unknown if destroyed)
  Sequencing primers: 5′ SEQ-pk-F1: TGTATTACTGTTTATGTAAGCAGACA; 3′ SEQ-pk-R1: AGCGAGTCAGTGAGCGA
Terms and licenses: Academic/Nonprofit Terms; Industry Terms: Not Available to Industry
Depositor comments: This plasmid is designed to have homology domains cloned into the 5' end and 3' end. Bfuai is used to clone in the 5' homology domain, while BspQi is used to clone in the 3' homology domain.
How to cite: GBH-R-cmlc2BFP.1 was a gift from Karl Clark (Addgene plasmid # 188001 ; http://n2t.net/addgene:188001 ; RRID:Addgene_188001)
