[The description below was written by a language model from this plasmid's Addgene catalogue record and pLannotate feature annotations shown in this document.]
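Description:
GBH-R-cmlc2BFP.1 is a bacterial cloning vector built on the pKTol2-SE backbone. It is used to assemble donors for targeted, intronic integration of a conditional "genebreak" cassette in zebrafish. It is maintained in E. coli as a high-copy plasmid through a ColE1/pUC-type origin and is selected with kanamycin (KanR, an aminoglycoside phosphotransferase). The sequenced record is about 7.2 kb. Upstream of the cassette are remnants of a pBluescript-style cloning region, including the lac promoter/operator, a lacZα fragment, and T3 and T7 promoters. The vector is supplied without targeting arms. According to the depositor, a 5' homology domain is cloned in with BfuAI and a 3' homology domain with BspQI, which directs the cassette to a chosen locus.

The payload sits between two loxP sites annotated in the same orientation, so Cre recombinase should be able to excise the cassette, consistent with the "conditional" description. Within this interval is an mRFP1 coding sequence that acts as a protein trap. It has no promoter of its own and depends on the endogenous promoter of the targeted gene, so red fluorescence is expected to report expression of the trapped locus while the gene is disrupted. The cassette also carries a secondary marker, TagBFP followed by a bGH polyadenylation signal. The catalogue says TagBFP is driven by the cmlc2 (cardiac myosin light chain) promoter, although the automated annotation does not mark that promoter. Blue heart fluorescence would therefore identify carriers regardless of whether the trapped gene is expressed. Two reverse-strand SV40 poly(A) signals lie near the 3' loxP site, and a φC31 attB site sits just outside it. The record does not state the role of either element, and the annotation does not identify any splice acceptor or other mutagenic elements of the genebreak.
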