Features (pLannotate 1.2.2; 23 found; start..end, strand, type, name):
    457..475     -  promoter       T7 Φ3.8 promoter (fragment): weak promoter for bacteriophage T7 RNA polymerase
    532..553     +  protein_bind   CAP binding site: CAP binding activates transcription in the presence of cAMP. E. coli catabolite activator protein
    568..598     +  promoter       lac promoter: promoter for the E. coli lac operon
    606..622     +  protein_bind   lac operator: The lac repressor binds to the lac operator to inhibit transcription in E. coli. This inhibition can be relieved by adding lactose or isopropyl-β-D-thiogalactopyranoside (IPTG). lac repressor encoded by lacI
    667..685     +  promoter       T3 promoter: promoter for bacteriophage T3 RNA polymerase
    701..724     +  misc_feature   MCS (fragment): pBluescript multiple cloning site
    733..751     -  promoter       T7 promoter: promoter for bacteriophage T7 RNA polymerase
    759..914     +  CDS            lacZα (fragment): LacZα fragment of β-galactosidase; lacZ fragment
    989..1022    +  protein_bind   loxP: Cre-mediated recombination occurs in the 8-bp core sequence (GCATACAT). Cre recombinase
   1200..1874    +  CDS            mRFP1: monomeric derivative of DsRed (Campbell et al., 2002) mammalian codon-optimized
   2535..2551    +  promoter       LEU2 promoter (fragment): S. cerevisiae LEU2
   3662..4360    +  CDS            TagBFP: TagBFP is a basic (constitutively fluorescent) blue fluorescent protein published in 2008, derived from Entacmaea quadricolor. It is reported to be a very rapidly-maturing monomer with very low acid sensitivity.
   4373..4597    +  polyA_signal   bGH poly(A) signal: bovine growth hormone polyadenylation signal
   4601..4618    +  promoter       SV40 promoter (fragment): SV40 enhancer and early promoter
   4667..4748    -  polyA_signal   SV40 poly(A) signal: SV40 polyadenylation signal
   4771..4838    -  CDS            large T antigen (fragment): large T antigen from SV40 (simian virus 40)
   4872..4953    -  polyA_signal   SV40 poly(A) signal: SV40 polyadenylation signal
   4976..5043    -  CDS            large T antigen (fragment): large T antigen from SV40 (simian virus 40)
   5102..5135    +  protein_bind   loxP: Cre-mediated recombination occurs in the 8-bp core sequence (GCATACAT). Cre recombinase
   5177..5210    -  protein_bind   attB: minimal attB site for the φC31 integrase (Groth et al., 2000) phage φC31 integrase
   5390..5408    +  promoter       T7 promoter: promoter for bacteriophage T7 RNA polymerase
   5695..6504    +  CDS            KanR: aminoglycoside phosphotransferase; aph(3')-Ia; confers resistance to kanamycin in bacteria or G418 (Geneticin®) in eukaryotes
   6647..70      +  rep_origin     ori (across the origin): high-copy-number ColE1/pMB1/pBR322/pUC origin of replication
>Addgene plasmid #188001 | GBH-R-cmlc2BFP.1 | addgene full sequence | sequence record 381118 | Addgene NGS Result
CGGGTTTCGCCACCTCTGACTTGAGCGTCGATTTTTGTGATGCTCGTCAGGGGGGCGGAGCCTATGGAAA
AACGCCAGCAACGCGGCCTTTTTACGGTTCCTGGCCTTTTGCTGGCCTTTTGCTCACATGTTCTTTCCTG
CGTTATCCCCTGATTCTGTGGATAACCGTATTACCGCCTTTGAGTGAGCTGATACCGCTCGCCGCAGCCG
AACGACCGAGCGCAGCGAGTCAGTGAGCGAGGAAGCGGAACAGATTTAAATGGTACCGAGCAGAGGTGTA
AAAAGTACTCAAAAATTTTACTCAAGTGAAAGTACAAGTACTTAGGGAAAATTTTACTCAATTAAAAGTA
AAAGTATCTGGCTAGAATCTTACTTGAGTAAAAGTAAAAAAGTACTCCATTAAAATTGTACTTGAGTATT
AAGGAAGTAAAAGTAAAAGCAAGAAAGAAAACTAGAGTGGTCTCCCTTTAGTGAGGGTCAATTGATGGGA
GGCGTTCGGGCCACAGCGGACACGCAGGTGCGCAACGCAATTAATGTGAGTTAGCTCACTCATTAGGCAC
CCCAGGCTTTACACTTTATGCTTCCGGCTCGTATGTTGTGTGGAATTGTGAGCGGATAACAATTTCACAC
AGGAAACAGCTATGACCATGATTACGCCAAGCGCGCAATTAACCCTCACTAAAGGGAACAAAAGCTGGAG
GACCTCGAGGGGGGGCCCGGTACCCAATTCGCCCTATAGTGAGTCGTATTACGCGCGCTCACTGGCCGTC
GTTTTACAACGTCGTGACTGGGAAAACCCTGGCGTTACCCAACTTAATCGCCTTGCAGCACATCCCCCTT
TCGCCAGCTGGCGTAATAGCGAAGAGGCCCGCACCGATCGCCCTTCCCAACAGTTGCGCAGCCTGAATGG
CGAATGGACCTGCCACACTTCCTTGCTAGACAATGGGCCCATAACTTTAAATAATGCCAATTATTTAAAG
TTACTATCATAACTTCGTATAGCATACATTATACGAAGTTATACCTAGGCTTACCACCCACTAGCGGTCA
GACTGCAGATTGCAGCACGAAACAGGAAGCTGACTCCACATGGTCACATGCTCACTGAAGTGTTGACTTC
CCTGACAGCTGTGCACTTTCTAAACCGGTTTTCTCATTCATTTACAGTTCAGCCGGAATTCACCCGGGTA
CCGGAAGGTGCCTCCTCCGAGGACGTCATCAAGGAGTTCATGCGCTTCAAGGTGCGCATGGAGGGCTCCG
TGAACGGCCACGAGTTCGAGATCGAGGGCGAGGGCGAGGGCCGCCCCTACGAGGGCACCCAGACCGCCAA
GCTGAAGGTGACCAAGGGCGGCCCCCTGCCCTTCGCCTGGGACATCCTGTCCCCTCAGTTCCAGTACGGC
TCCAAGGCCTACGTGAAGCACCCCGCCGACATCCCCGACTACTTGAAGCTGTCCTTCCCCGAGGGCTTCA
AGTGGGAGCGCGTGATGAACTTCGAGGACGGCGGCGTGGTGACCGTGACCCAGGACTCCTCCCTGCAGGA
CGGCGAGTTCATCTACAAGGTGAAGCTGCGCGGCACCAACTTCCCCTCCGACGGCCCCGTAATGCAGAAG
AAGACCATGGGCTGGGAGGCCTCCACCGAGCGGATGTACCCCGAGGACGGCGCCCTGAAGGGCGAGATCA
AGATGAGGCTGAAGCTGAAGGACGGCGGCCACTACGACGCCGAGGTCAAGACCACCTACATGGCCAAGAA
GCCCGTGCAGCTGCCCGGCGCCTACAAGACCGACATCAAGCTGGACATCACCTCCCACAACGAGGACTAC
ACCATCGTGGAACAGTACGAGCGCGCCGAGGGCCGCCACTCCACCGGAGCCTAAGACTAGTAATTAAGTC
TCAGCCACCGTTAACTGAACATGTCAAAACCTGTGGAGACTGTTGAGATTTGATGTTCTGAAAAGATAAA
GCCTATAAATAAAATGTTGCCCAAATTTCCTGCCTGATGTTTTTCTTTGTCTTTGCTACATGGCTTTGCT
GCTCGGATCGGCTCACTCTGTGTATGCCACGTTCACTTTGTACTCTCCTTCTCACGGTAGGTTTATTATT
TTTAGATGTGCAGTTAGTTTCTGTGAAATAACACACCACACACTGATATTGTCTGTGCATTGACTTGGTG
AGTGCACATTGTTTTTGATCTTGACATATTTATATTTGATTGATCAGGTGAACTGTGTGAATCTAAAGTG
CTCCATACAGATGTTCTGCATTGAAAATATTCTCATTTTATTAGTGGAAGTGAGTGTATGCCACATCCAA
TCAATTTCAGCAAACACCCCAGTATGATTTAATGCAAAAAAATGAAGGTATCAAACACGCATTACTACTT
TGCAGTTAAATATTTAACATTTATTCCAACACGAAAAAAAGCAGTAAATAACACTTTGACAAACACGTCA
GGACATCTTATTTTTGTCACCCTCACAGGCAATTTAGTATAATATATTATATATATATATATATCATATA
ATAATATTCAGTATAATATATATATATATATCATATTATAATATTCAGTATAATATAAAACACAAACACA
TATATGTATAATATAATATAACATTTTTATTTATTGAGATGCCTCTATGGACCGTGTTATAAGAAGTAAA
GATCAGGAGAAGTAAACATGAAGTGTAATTATGAATACTGATGTTAAATTAAGCTATGATGAGTTTTCAC
TGTTAATTTACCATCTCAATTAAATGTTGATGCCTCCATGACCAAGTTAAGCAGATGAGACTGAGGACAA
CTGTAGAAGACAAGATGTTCACTTTGCTGAATATAGCTGGCTTGACAGTTATCTATGACTCTATAAATAT
ATATATATTTTTTTTTTTATAAAATGATTTATTTATAACTATATATCCATTTCTCAGACAGGTGCTTCAT
ATCCCTCACTCCCGTAGCTGTCCATGCTGGATCTGTCCCCGTTGTTTTTAAAAAGCTAAATAAGTTATTA
ACATGACTGCATCCAGCGAGCCAAACCTGTCTGGTGTACAGCTACCAGAGAAGCTTGAGATCCTAGTCAC
CGGCGGCATTCATCCATCCTTTTCATCCCTCAAATCTCTCATTCACGTCCCCCTCCCCATCTGCACACTT
TATCTCATTTTCCACCCTGCTGGAATCTGAGCACTTGTGCAGTTATCAGGGCTCCTGTATTTAGGAGGCT
CTGGGTGTCCATGTAGGGGACGAACAGAAACACTGCAGACCTTTATAGAAGAACAAATGATAAGAGTCCT
CATACATAAAGACTCCATTAGAAACGTCAGTGACCCAGGAGCCCAGACCAACAGCAAAGCAGACAGTGAA
GGATCCACAGCCTGACTAACTCGACAAACCCCCCCAAACCTAAGGTGAGTTGATCTTTAAGCTTTTTACA
TTTTCAGCTCGCATATATCAATTCGCGCGCATTGTCACACTAGCACCCACTAGCGGTCAGACTGCAGATT
GCAGCACGAAACAGGAAGCTGACTCCACATGGTCACATGCTCACTGAAGTGTTGACTTCCCTGACAGCTG
TGCACTTTCTAAACCGGTTTTCTCATTCATTTACAGTTCAGCCGGAATTCACCTCGAGACCATGGCTCCA
AAGAAGAAGCGTAAGGTAACCATGAGCGAGCTGATTAAGGAGAACATGCACATGAAGCTGTACATGGAGG
GCACCGTGGACAACCATCACTTCAAGTGCACATCCGAGGGCGAAGGCAAGCCCTACGAGGGCACCCAGAC
CATGAGAATCAAGGTGGTCGAGGGCGGCCCTCTCCCCTTCGCCTTCGACATCCTGGCTACTAGCTTCCTC
TACGGCAGCAAGACCTTCATCAACCACACCCAGGGCATCCCCGACTTCTTCAAGCAGTCCTTCCCTGAGG
GCTTCACATGGGAGAGAGTCACCACATACGAAGACGGGGGCGTGCTGACCGCTACCCAGGACACCAGCCT
CCAGGACGGCTGCCTCATCTACAACGTCAAGATCAGAGGGGTGAACTTCACATCCAACGGCCCTGTGATG
CAGAAGAAAACACTCGGCTGGGAGGCCTTCACCGAGACGCTGTACCCCGCTGACGGCGGCCTGGAAGGCA
GAAACGACATGGCCCTGAAGCTCGTGGGCGGGAGCCATCTGATCGCAAACATCAAGACCACATATAGATC
CAAGAAACCCGCTAAGAACCTCAAGATGCCTGGCGTCTACTATGTGGACTACAGACTGGAAAGAATCAAG
GAGGCCAACAACGAGACCTACGTCGAGCAGCACGAGGTGGCAGTGGCCAGATACTGCGACCTCCCTAGCA
AACTGGGGCACAAGCTCAATTAAAGCTGAGATCTGTGCCTTCTAGTTGCCAGCCATCTGTTGTTTGCCCC
TCCCCCGTGCCTTCCTTGACCCTGGAAGGTGCCACTCCCACTGTCCTTTCCTAATAAAATGAGGAAATTG
CATCGCATTGTCTGAGTAGGTGTCATTCTATTCTGGGGGGTGGGGTGGGGCAGGACAGCAAGGGGGAGGA
TTGGGAAGACAATAGCAGGCATGCTGGGGATGCGGTGGGCTCTATGGCTTCTGAGGCGGAAAGAACCAAA
GGGCGAATTAATTCATTGATGAGTTTGGACAAACCACAACTAGAATGCAGTGAAAAAAATGCTTTATTTG
TGAAATTTGTGATGCTATTGCTTTATTTGTAACCATTATAAGCTGCAATAAACAAGTTAACAACAACAAT
TGCATTCATTTTATGTTTCAGGTTCAGGGGGAGGTGTGGGAGGTTTTTTAAAGCAAGTAAAACCTCTACA
AATGTGGTCATTGATGAGTTTGGACAAACCACAACTAGAATGCAGTGAAAAAAATGCTTTATTTGTGAAA
TTTGTGATGCTATTGCTTTATTTGTAACCATTATAAGCTGCAATAAACAAGTTAACAACAACAATTGCAT
TCATTTTATGTTTCAGGTTCAGGGGGAGGTGTGGGAGGTTTTTTAAAGCAAGTAAAACCTCTACAAATGT
GGTCATTCAGATCAATTAACCCTCACCCGGGCTAGCGATGCATGGGAGCTCAAGACGTCTGATAACTTCG
TATAGCATACATTATACGAAGTTATCTACCTAACTTTAAATAATGCCAATTATTTAAAGTTACTTCCGCG
CCCGGGGAGCCCAAGGGCACGCCCTGGCACCTGACGTACGTTGTCTAGCAAGGAAGTGAAGAGCTATCCG
GATATATATGTATGTTATCATAACTGTACTGGCTATGTCAGGTGGTAATGACTGTAACGTTACGTTACTC
GTTGTAGGCACGACATTGAATATGCTCTTCTCCGCTGTGGCCCGAACGCCTCCCGCTAGCGATGGGATCT
AATACGACTCACTATAGGGAGACCAAGGGAAAATAGAATGAAGTGATCTCCAAAAAATAAGTACTTTTTG
ACTGTAAATAAAATTGTAAGGAGTAAAAAGTACTTTTTTTTCTAAAAAAATGTAATTAAGTAAAAGTAAA
AGTATTGATTTTTAATTGTACTCAAGTAAAGTAAAAATCCCCAAAAATAATACTTAAGTACAGTAATCAA
GTAAAATTACTCAAGTACTTTACACCTCTGGGATCCAGCTGCATCATGAACAATAAAACTGTCTGCTTAC
ATAAACAGTAATACAAGGGGTGTTATGAGCCATATTCAACGGGAAACGTCGAGGCCGCGATTAAATTCCA
ACATGGATGCTGATTTATATGGGTATAAATGGGCTCGCGATAATGTCGGGCAATCAGGTGCGACAATCTA
TCGCTTGTATGGGAAGCCCGATGCGCCAGAGTTGTTTCTGAAACATGGCAAAGGTAGCGTTGCCAATGAT
GTTACAGATGAGATGGTCAGACTAAACTGGCTGACGGAATTTATGCCTCTTCCGACCATCAAGCATTTTA
TCCGTACTCCTGATGATGCATGGTTACTCACCACTGCGATCCCCGGAAAAACAGCATTCCAGGTATTAGA
AGAATATCCTGATTCAGGTGAAAATATTGTTGATGCGCTGGCAGTGTTCCTGCGCCGGTTGCATTCGATT
CCTGTTTGTAATTGTCCTTTTAACAGCGATCGCGTATTTCGTCTCGCTCAGGCGCAATCACGAATGAATA
ACGGTTTGGTTGATGCGAGTGATTTTGATGACGAGCGTAATGGCTGGCCTGTTGAACAAGTCTGGAAAGA
AATGCATAAACTTTTGCCATTCTCACCGGATTCAGTCGTCACTCATGGTGATTTCTCACTTGATAACCTT
ATTTTTGACGAGGGGAAATTAATAGGTTGTATTGATGTTGGACGAGTCGGAATCGCAGACCGATACCAGG
ATCTTGCCATCCTATGGAACTGCCTCGGTGAGTTTTCTCCTTCATTACAGAAACGGCTTTTTCAAAAATA
TGGTATTGATAATCCTGATATGAATAAATTGCAGTTTCATTTGATGCTCGATGAGTTTTTCTAATCAGAA
TTGGTTAATTGGTTGTAACACTGGCAAAAAGGATCTAGGTGAAGATCCTTTTTGATAATCTCATGACCAA
AATCCCTTAACGTGAGTTTTCGTTCCACTGAGCGTCAGACCCCGTAGAAAAGATCAAAGGATCTTCTTGA
GATCCTTTTTTTCTGCGCGTAATCTGCTGCTTGCAAACAAAAAAACCACCGCTACCAGCGGTGGTTTGTT
TGCCGGATCAAGAGCTACCAACTCTTTTTCCGAAGGTAACTGGCTTCAGCAGAGCGCAGATACCAAATAC
TGTTCTTCTAGTGTAGCCGTAGTTAGGCCACCACTTCAAGAACTCTGTAGCACCGCCTACATACCTCGCT
CTGCTAATCCTGTTACCAGTGGCTGCTGCCAGTGGCGATAAGTCGTGTCTTACCGGGTTGGACTCAAGAC
GATAGTTACCGGATAAGGCGCAGCGGTCGGGCTGAACGGGGGGTTCGTGCACACAGCCCAGCTTGGAGCG
AACGACCTACACCGAACTGAGATACCTACAGCGTGAGCTATGAGAAAGCGCCACGGTTCCCGAAGGGAGA
AAGGCGGACAGGTATCCGGTAAGCGGCAGGGTCGGAACAGGAGAGCGCACGAGGGAGCTTCCAGGGGGAA
ACGCCTGGTATCTTTATAGTCCTGT
